Addgene plasmid #57129: mPA-GFP-Dectin1A-N-10
Purpose: Localization: Membrane, Excitation: 400 / 504, Emission: 515 / 517
Depositing lab: Michael Davidson. Depositing organization: Florida State University, Tallahassee.
Backbone
  Vector backbone: mPA-GFP-N1
  Backbone size w/o insert (bp): 4750
  Vector type: Mammalian Expression
  Selectable markers: Neomycin (select with G418)
Growth in bacteria
  Bacterial resistance: Kanamycin, 50 μg/mL
  Growth temperature: 37°C
  Growth strain: DH5alpha
  Copy number: High Copy
Gene/Insert
  Gene/Insert name: Dectin1A (alt name: NP_922938.1)
  Species: H. sapiens (human)
  Entrez Gene: CLEC7A (a.k.a. BGR, CANDF4, CD369, CLECSF12, DECTIN1, SCARE2)
  Promoter: CMV
  Tag / fusion protein: mPA-GFP (C terminal on backbone)
  Cloning method: Unknown
  Sequencing primers: 5′ CMV-F; 3′ SV40pA-R
Terms and licenses: Academic/Nonprofit Terms; Industry Terms
Depositor comments: . Excitation = 400 / 504; Emission = 515 / 517
How to cite: mPA-GFP-Dectin1A-N-10 was a gift from Michael Davidson (Addgene plasmid # 57129 ; http://n2t.net/addgene:57129 ; RRID:Addgene_57129)
