[The description below was written by a language model from this plasmid's Addgene catalogue record.]
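Description:
mPA-GFP-Dectin1A-N-10 is a mammalian expression plasmid built on the mPA-GFP-N1 backbone (about 4.75 kb without the insert), an N1-style fusion vector in which a gene of interest is placed upstream of the fluorescent protein coding sequence. It is maintained as a high-copy plasmid in E. coli under kanamycin selection. It also carries a neomycin resistance marker, so transfected mammalian cells can be selected with G418. The record does not include a feature table, so details such as the replication origins and polyadenylation signals are not listed explicitly, although the SV40 polyA reverse sequencing primer implies that an SV40 polyadenylation signal lies downstream of the expression cassette.

The insert is human Dectin-1 isoform A, encoded by CLEC7A, a C-type lectin receptor known for recognising beta-glucans. It is expressed from the CMV promoter with monomeric photoactivatable GFP (mPA-GFP) fused to its C terminus. The "N-10" in the name probably denotes the N1-type arrangement and a 10-residue linker between the two proteins, but the record does not confirm this. PA-GFP is only weakly fluorescent under 488 nm-type excitation until it is illuminated with violet light. The record lists excitation at 400 and 504 nm and emission at 515 and 517 nm, which correspond to the states before and after activation. The stated localisation of the fusion is the membrane. The construct is therefore suited to use as a photoactivatable membrane marker, and for highlighting a chosen pool of Dectin-1 in live cells to follow its movement, diffusion or turnover over time.
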