>Addgene plasmid #57129 | mPA-GFP-Dectin1A-N-10 | depositor partial sequence | sequence record 88272 | insert sequence
AGATCCGCTAGCGCCACCATGGAATATCATCCTGATTTAGAAAATTTGGATGAAGATGGATATACTCAAT
TACACTTCGACTCTCAAAGCAATACCAGGATAGCTGTTGTTTCAGAGAAAGGATCGTGTGCTGCATCTCC
TCCTTGGCGCCTCATTGCTGTAATTTTGGGAATCCTATGCTTGGTAATACTGGTGATAGCTGTGGTCCTG
GGTACCATGGCTATTTGGAGATCCAATTCAGGAAGCAACACATTGGAGAATGGCTACTTTCTATCAAGAA
ATAAAGAGAACCACAGTCAACCCACACAATCATCTTTAGAAGACAGTGTGACTCCTACCAAAGCTGTCAA
AACCACAGGGGTTCTTTCCAGCCCTTGTCCTCCTAATTGGATTATATATGAGAAGAGCTGTTATCTATTC
AGCATGTCACTAAATTCCTGGGATGGAAGTAAAAGACAATGCTGGCAACTGGGCTCTAATCTCCTAAAGA
TAGACAGCTCAAATGAATTGGGATTTATAGTAAAACAAGTGTCTTCCCAACCTGATAATTCATTTTGGAT
AGGCCTTTCTCGGCCCCAGACTGAAGTACCATGGCTCTGGGAGGATGGATCAACATTCTCTTCTAACTTA
TTTCAGATCAGAACCACAGCTACCCAAGAAAACCCATCTCCAAATTGTGTATGGATTCACGTGTCAGTCA
TTTATGACCAACTGTGTAGTGTGCCCTCATATAGTATTTGTGAGAAGAAGTTTTCAATGAGCTCCGGAGG
GGATCCACCGGTCGCCACCATGGTGAGCAAGGGCGAGGAGCTGTTCACCGGGGTGGTGCCCATCCTGGTC
GAGCTGGACGGCGACGTAAACGGCCACAAGTTCAGCGTGTCCGGCGAGGGCGAGGGCGATGCCACCTACG
GCAAGCTGACCCTGAAGTTCATCTGCACCACCGGCAAGCTGCCCGTGCCCTGGCCCACCCTCGTGACCAC
CTTCAGCTACGGCGTGCAGTGCTTCAGCCGCTACCCCGACCACATGAAGCAGCACGACTTCTTCAAGTCC
GCCATGCCCGAAGGCTACGTCCAGGAGCGCACCATCTTCTTCAAGGACGACGGCAACTACAAGACCCGCG
CCGAGGTGAAGTTCGAGGGCGACACCCTGGTGAACCGCATCGAGCTGAAGGGCATCGACTTCAAGGAGGA
CGGCAACATCCTGGGGCACAAGCTGGAGTACAACTACAACAGCCACAACGTCTATATCATGGCCGACAAG
CAGAAGAACGGCATCAAGGCCAACTTCAAGATCCGCCACAACATCGAGGACGGCAGCGTGCAGCTCGCCG
ACCACTACCAGCAGAACACCCCCATCGGCGACGGCCCCGTGCTGCTGCCCGACAACCACTACCTGAGCCA
CCAGTCCAAGCTGAGCAAAGACCCCAACGAGAAGCGCGATCACATGGTCCTGCTGGAGTTCGTGACCGCC
GCCGGGATCACTCTCGGCATGGACGAGCTGTACAAGTAAAGCGGCC
