>Addgene plasmid #57129 | mPA-GFP-Dectin1A-N-10 | addgene partial sequence | sequence record 114615 | EGFP-N 5'-CGTCGCCGTCCAGCTCGACCAG-3'
TCCCATGGTGGCGACCGGTGGATCCCCTCCGGAGCTCATTGAAAACTTCTTCTCACAAATACTATATGAG
GGCACACTACACAGTTGGTCATAAATGACTGACACGTGAATCCATACACAATTTGGAGATGGGTTTTCTT
GGGTAGCTGTGGTTCTGATCTGAAATAAGTTAGAAGAGAATGTTGATCCATCCTCCCAGAGCCATGGTAC
TTCAGTCTGGGGCCGAGAAAGGCCTATCCAAAATGAATTATCAGGTTGGGAAGACACTTGTTTTACTATA
AATCCCAATTCATTTGAGCTGTCTATCTTTAGGAGATTAGAGCCCAGTTGCCAGCATTGTCTTTTACTTC
CATCCCAGGAATTTAGTGACATGCTGAATAGATAACAGCTCTTCTCATATATAATCCAATTAGGAGGACA
AGGGCTGGAAAGAACCCCTGTGGTTTTGACAGCTTTGGTAGGAGTCACACTGTCTTCTAAAGATGATTGT
GTGGGTTGACTGTGGTTCTCTTTATTTCTTGATAGAAAGTAGCCATTCTCCAATGTGTTGCTTCCTGAAT
TGGATCTCCAAATAGCCATGGTACCCAGGACCACAGCTATCACCAGTATTACCAAGCATAGGATTCCCAA
AATTACAGCAATGAGGCGCCAAGGAGGAGATGCAGCACACGATCCTTTCTCTGAAACAACAGCTATCCTG
GTATTGCTTTGAGAGTCGAAGTGTAATTGAGTATATCCATCTTCATCCAAATTTTCTAAATCAGGATGAT
ATTCCATGGTGGCGCTAGCGGATCTGACGGTTCACTAAACCAGCTCTGCTTATATAGACCTCCCACCGTA
CACGCCTACCGCCCATTTGCGTCAATGGGGCGGAGTTGTT
